>Addgene plasmid #164032 | ASC-CASP1 Octamer | addgene full sequence | sequence record 325117 | Addgene NGS Result
TGATGATGATGGCTGCTGCCCATGGTATATCTCCTTCTTAAAGTTAAACAAAATTATTTCTAGAGGGGAA
TTGTTATCCGCTCACAATTCCCCTATAGTGAGTCGTATTAATTTCGCGGGATCGAGATCTCGATCCTCTA
CGCCGGACGCATCGTGGCCGGCATCACCGGCGCCACAGGTGCGGTTGCTGGCGCCTATATCGCCGACATC
ACCGATGGGGAAGATCGGGCTCGCCACTTCGGGCTCATGAGCGCTTGTTTCGGCGTGGGTATGGTGGCAG
GCCCCGTGGCCGGGGGACTGTTGGGCGCCATCTCCTTGCATGCACCATTCCTTGCGGCGGCGGTGCTCAA
CGGCCTCAACCTACTACTGGGCTGCTTCCTAATGCAGGAGTCGCATAAGGGAGAGCGTCGAGATCCCGGA
CACCATCGAATGGCGCAAAACCTTTCGCGGTATGGCATGATAGCGCCCGGAAGAGAGTCAATTCAGGGTG
GTGAATGTGAAACCAGTAACGTTATACGATGTCGCAGAGTATGCCGGTGTCTCTTATCAGACCGTTTCCC
GCGTGGTGAACCAGGCCAGCCACGTTTCTGCGAAAACGCGGGAAAAAGTGGAAGCGGCGATGGCGGAGCT
GAATTACATTCCCAACCGCGTGGCACAACAACTGGCGGGCAAACAGTCGTTGCTGATTGGCGTTGCCACC
TCCAGTCTGGCCCTGCACGCGCCGTCGCAAATTGTCGCGGCGATTAAATCTCGCGCCGATCAACTGGGTG
CCAGCGTGGTGGTGTCGATGGTAGAACGAAGCGGCGTCGAAGCCTGTAAAGCGGCGGTGCACAATCTTCT
CGCGCAACGCGTCAGTGGGCTGATCATTAACTATCCGCTGGATGACCAGGATGCCATTGCTGTGGAAGCT
GCCTGCACTAATGTTCCGGCGTTATTTCTTGATGTCTCTGACCAGACACCCATCAACAGTATTATTTTCT
CCCATGAAGACGGTACGCGACTGGGCGTGGAGCATCTGGTCGCATTGGGTCACCAGCAAATCGCGCTGTT
AGCGGGCCCATTAAGTTCTGTCTCGGCGCGTCTGCGTCTGGCTGGCTGGCATAAATATCTCACTCGCAAT
CAAATTCAGCCGATAGCGGAACGGGAAGGCGACTGGAGTGCCATGTCCGGTTTTCAACAAACCATGCAAA
TGCTGAATGAGGGCATCGTTCCCACTGCGATGCTGGTTGCCAACGATCAGATGGCGCTGGGCGCAATGCG
CGCCATTACCGAGTCCGGGCTGCGCGTTGGTGCGGATATCTCGGTAGTGGGATACGACGATACCGAAGAC
AGCTCATGTTATATCCCGCCGTTAACCACCATCAAACAGGATTTTCGCCTGCTGGGGCAAACCAGCGTGG
ACCGCTTGCTGCAACTCTCTCAGGGCCAGGCGGTGAAGGGCAATCAGCTGTTGCCCGTCTCACTGGTGAA
AAGAAAAACCACCCTGGCGCCCAATACGCAAACCGCCTCTCCCCGCGCGTTGGCCGATTCATTAATGCAG
CTGGCACGACAGGTTTCCCGACTGGAAAGCGGGCAGTGAGCGCAACGCAATTAATGTAAGTTAGCTCACT
CATTAGGCACCGGGATCTCGACCGATGCCCTTGAGAGCCTTCAACCCAGTCAGCTCCTTCCGGTGGGCGC
GGGGCATGACTATCGTCGCCGCACTTATGACTGTCTTCTTTATCATGCAACTCGTAGGACAGGTGCCGGC
AGCGCTCTGGGTCATTTTCGGCGAGGACCGCTTTCGCTGGAGCGCGACGATGATCGGCCTGTCGCTTGCG
GTATTCGGAATCTTGCACGCCCTCGCTCAAGCCTTCGTCACTGGTCCCGCCACCAAACGTTTCGGCGAGA
AGCAGGCCATTATCGCCGGCATGGCGGCCCCACGGGTGCGCATGATCGTGCTCCTGTCGTTGAGGACCCG
GCTAGGCTGGCGGGGTTGCCTTACTGGTTAGCAGAATGAATCACCGATACGCGAGCGAACGTGAAGCGAC
TGCTGCTGCAAAACGTCTGCGACCTGAGCAACAACATGAATGGTCTTCGGTTTCCGTGTTTCGTAAAGTC
TGGAAACGCGGAAGTCAGCGCCCTGCACCATTATGTTCCGGATCTGCATCGCAGGATGCTGCTGGCTACC
CTGTGGAACACCTACATCTGTATTAACGAAGCGCTGGCATTGACCCTGAGTGATTTTTCTCTGGTCCCGC
CGCATCCATACCGCCAGTTGTTTACCCTCACAACGTTCCAGTAACCGGGCATGTTCATCATCAGTAACCC
GTATCGTGAGCATCCTCTCTCGTTTCATCGGTATCATTACCCCCATGAACAGAAATCCCCCTTACACGGA
GGCATCAGTGACCAAACAGGAAAAAACCGCCCTTAACATGGCCCGCTTTATCAGAAGCCAGACATTAACG
CTTCTGGAGAAACTCAACGAGCTGGACGCGGATGAACAGGCAGACATCTGTGAATCGCTTCACGACCACG
CTGATGAGCTTTACCGCAGCTGCCTCGCGCGTTTCGGTGATGACGGTGAAAACCTCTGACACATGCAGCT
CCCGGAGACGGTCACAGCTTGTCTGTAAGCGGATGCCGGGAGCAGACAAGCCCGTCAGGGCGCGTCAGCG
GGTGTTGGCGGGTGTCGGGGCGCAGCCATGACCCAGTCACGTAGCGATAGCGGAGTGTATACTGGCTTAA
CTATGCGGCATCAGAGCAGATTGTACTGAGAGTGCACCATTGCGGTGTGAAATACCGCACAGATGCGTAA
GGAGAAAATACCGCATCAGGCGCTCTTCCGCTTCCTCGCTCACTGACTCGCTGCGCTCGGTCGTTCGGCT
GCGGCGAGCGGTATCAGCTCACTCAAAGGCGGTAATACGGTTATCCACAGAATCAGGGGATAACGCAGGA
AAGAACATGTGAGCAAAAGGCCAGCAAAAGGCCAGGAACCGTAAAAAGGCCGCGTTGCTGGCGTTTTTCC
ATAGGCTCCGCCCCCCTGACGAGCATCACAAAAATCGACGCTCAAGTCAGAGGTGGCGAAACCCGACAGG
ACTATAAAGATACCAGGCGTTTCCCCCTGGAAGCTCCCTCGTGCGCTCTCCTGTTCCGACCCTGCCGCTT
ACCGGATACCTGTCCGCCTTTCTCCCTTCGGGAAGCGTGGCGCTTTCTCATAGCTCACGCTGTAGGTATC
TCAGTTCGGTGTAGGTCGTTCGCTCCAAGCTGGGCTGTGTGCACGAACCCCCCGTTCAGCCCGACCGCTG
CGCCTTATCCGGTAACTATCGTCTTGAGTCCAACCCGGTAAGACACGACTTATCGCCACTGGCAGCAGCC
ACTGGTAACAGGATTAGCAGAGCGAGGTATGTAGGCGGTGCTACAGAGTTCTTGAAGTGGTGGCCTAACT
ACGGCTACACTAGAAGGACAGTATTTGGTATCTGCGCTCTGCTGAAGCCAGTTACCTTCGGAAAAAGAGT
TGGTAGCTCTTGATCCGGCAAACAAACCACCGCTGGTAGCGGTGGTTTTTTTGTTTGCAAGCAGCAGATT
ACGCGCAGAAAAAAAGGATCTCAAGAAGATCCTTTGATCTTTTCTACGGGGTCTGACGCTCAGTGGAACG
AAAACTCACGTTAAGGGATTTTGGTCATGAACAATAAAACTGTCTGCTTACATAAACAGTAATACAAGGG
GTGTTATGAGCCATATTCAACGGGAAACGTCTTGCTCTAGGCCGCGATTAAATTCCAACATGGATGCTGA
TTTATATGGGTATAAATGGGCTCGCGATAATGTCGGGCAATCAGGTGCGACAATCTATCGATTGTATGGG
AAGCCCGATGCGCCAGAGTTGTTTCTGAAACATGGCAAAGGTAGCGTTGCCAATGATGTTACAGATGAGA
TGGTCAGACTAAACTGGCTGACGGAATTTATGCCTCTTCCGACCATCAAGCATTTTATCCGTACTCCTGA
TGATGCATGGTTACTCACCACTGCGATCCCCGGGAAAACAGCATTCCAGGTATTAGAAGAATATCCTGAT
TCAGGTGAAAATATTGTTGATGCGCTGGCAGTGTTCCTGCGCCGGTTGCATTCGATTCCTGTTTGTAATT
GTCCTTTTAACAGCGATCGCGTATTTCGTCTCGCTCAGGCGCAATCACGAATGAATAACGGTTTGGTTGA
TGCGAGTGATTTTGATGACGAGCGTAATGGCTGGCCTGTTGAACAAGTCTGGAAAGAAATGCATAAACTT
TTGCCATTCTCACCGGATTCAGTCGTCACTCATGGTGATTTCTCACTTGATAACCTTATTTTTGACGAGG
GGAAATTAATAGGTTGTATTGATGTTGGACGAGTCGGAATCGCAGACCGATACCAGGATCTTGCCATCCT
ATGGAACTGCCTCGGTGAGTTTTCTCCTTCATTACAGAAACGGCTTTTTCAAAAATATGGTATTGATAAT
CCTGATATGAATAAATTGCAGTTTCATTTGATGCTCGATGAGTTTTTCTAAGAATTAATTCATGAGCGGA
TACATATTTGAATGTATTTAGAAAAATAAACAAATAGGGGTTCCGCGCACATTTCCCCGAAAAGTGCCAC
CTAAATTGTAAGCGTTAATATTTTGTTAAAATTCGCGTTAAATTTTTGTTAAATCAGCTCATTTTTTAAC
CAATAGGCCGAAATCGGCAAAATCCCTTATAAATCAAAAGAATAGACCGAGATAGGGT
[37 nt withheld, positions 4749-4785]
AAAGAACGTGGACTCCAACGTCAAAGG
[49 nt withheld, positions 4813-4861]
T
[91 nt withheld, positions 4863-4953]
G
[124 nt withheld, positions 4955-5078]
CCCATTCGCCAATCCGGATATAGTTCCTCCTTTCAGCAAAAAACCCCTCAAGACCCGTTTAGAGGCCCCA
AGGGGTTATGCTAGTTATTGCTCAGCGGTGGCAGCAGCCAACTCAGCTTCCTTTCGGGCTTTGTTAGCAG
CCGGATCTCAGTGGTGGTGGTGGTGGTGCTCGAGTTATGCTGAGAGTCCCAGCGTCCCTGCCAGGTAACT
GTCTTCTTCACAAATGTATGTGATGCAAATTTGGCATGCCTGTGCCCCTTTCGGAATAACGGAGTCAATC
AAAGCTCGGGTCTTATCCATAACTGTAGCATTTTCACGTTTTACTTTCTCCATCTCTTCCTTGTTCAGCA
CCCTTGTCTGTAATAATTCATCCAGTAAGCCATTTATTGTTTTTTCACCCATGGAACGGATAAACAGCTT
TCTCTTCTCCTTCAGGACCTTGTCGGCCATAGAAGAACCAGAAGAACCAGAGGATCCAGAAGAACCAGAA
GAACCGCTCCGCTCCAGGTCCTCCACCAGGTAGGACTGGGACTCCCTTAGGGCCTGGAGGAGCAAGTCCT
TGCAGGTCCAGTTGCCGGCTGGTGTGAAACTGAAGAGCTTCCGCATCTTGCTTGGGTTGGTGGGCTCGGC
CCGCACTGCCTGGTACTGCTCATCCGTCAGGACCTTCCCGTACAGAGCATCCAGCAGCCACTCAACGTTT
GTGACCCTCGCGATAAGCGCAGCCCGGTGCTGGTCTATAAAGTGCAGGCCTGGCTTGGCTGCCGACATAT
GGCCCTGGAAGTAAAGGTTTTCGGTCGTTGGGATATCGTAATCGGTACCAGTCTGCGCGTCTTTCAGGGC
TTCATCGACAGTCTGACGACCGCTGGCGGCGTTGATCACCGCAGTACGCACGGCATACCAGAAAGCGGAC
ATCTGCGGGATGTTCGGCATGATTTCACCTTTCTGGGCGTTTTCCATGGTGGCGGCAATACGTGGATCTT
TCGCCAACTCTTCCTCGTAAGACTTCAGCGCTACGGCACCCAGCGGTTTGTCTTTATTAACCGCTTCCAG
ACCTTCATCAGTCAGCAGATAGTTTTCGAGGAACTCTTTTGCCAGCTCTTTGTTCGGACTGGCGGCGTTA
ATACCTGCGCTCAGCACGCCAACGAACGGTTTGGATGGTTGACCCTTGAAGGTCGGCAGTACCGTTACAC
CATAATTCACTTTGCTGGTGTCGATGTTGGACCATGCCCACGGGCCGTTGATGGTCATCGCTGTTTCGCC
TTTATTAAAGGCAGCTTCTGCGATGGAGTAATCGGTGTCTGCATTCATGTGTTTGTTTTTAATCAGGTCA
ACCAGGAAGGTCAGACCCGCTTTCGCGCCAGCGTTATCCACGCCCACGTCTTTAATGTCGTACTTGCCGT
TTTCATACTTGAACGCATAACCCCCGTCAGCAGCAATCAGCGGCCAGGTGAAGTACGGTTCTTGCAGGTT
GAACATCAGCGCGCTCTTACCTTTCGCTTTCAGTTCTTTATCCAGCGCCGGGATCTCTTCCCAGGTTTTT
GGCGGGTTCGGCAGCAGATCTTTGTTATAAATCAGCGATAACGCTTCAACAGCGATCGGGTAAGCAATCA
GCTTGCCGTTGTAACGTACGGCATCCCAGGTAAACGGATACAGCTTGTCCTGGAACGCTTTGTCCGGGGT
GATTTCAGCCAACAGGCCAGATTGAGCGTAGCCACCAAAGCGGTCGTGTGCCCAGAAGATAATGTCAGGG
CCATCGCCAGTTGCCGCAACCTGTGGGAATTTCTCTTCCAGTTTATCCGGATGCTCAACGGTGACTTTAA
TTCCGGTATCTTTCTCGAATTTCTTACCGACTTCAGCGAGACCGTTATAGCCTTTATCGCCGTTAATCCA
GATTACCAGTTTACCTTCTTCAGTTTTGGTACCGTGATGA
Features (pLannotate 1.2.2; 22 found; start..end, strand, type, name):
     30..52      -  RBS            RBS: efficient ribosome binding site from bacteriophage T7 gene 10 (Olins and Rangwala, 1989)
     67..91      -  protein_bind   lac operator: The lac repressor binds to the lac operator to inhibit transcription in E. coli. This inhibition can be relieved by adding lactose or isopropyl-β-D-thiogalactopyranoside (IPTG). lac repressor encoded by lacI
     92..110     -  promoter       T7 promoter: promoter for bacteriophage T7 RNA polymerase
    132..411     +  CDS            TcR (fragment): tetracycline efflux protein; tet; confers resistance to tetracycline
    419..496     +  promoter       lacI promoter: lacI
    497..1579    +  CDS            lacI: lac repressor; lacI; The lac repressor binds to the lac operator to inhibit transcription in E. coli. This inhibition can be relieved by adding lactose or isopropyl-β-D-thiogalactopyranoside (IPTG).
   1592..1613    +  protein_bind   CAP binding site: CAP binding activates transcription in the presence of cAMP. E. coli catabolite activator protein
   1628..1919    +  CDS            TcR (fragment): tetracycline efflux protein; tet; confers resistance to tetracycline
   1991..2371    -  CDS            YPB1_ECOLX: Protein predicted: Swiss-Prot protein existence level 4. From Escherichia coli.
   2388..2579    +  CDS            rop: Rop protein, which maintains plasmids at low copy number; rop
   2681..2820    +  misc_feature   bom: basis of mobility region from pBR322
   3006..3594    -  rep_origin     ori: high-copy-number ColE1/pMB1/pBR322/pUC origin of replication
   3716..4531    +  CDS            KanR: aminoglycoside phosphotransferase; aph(3')-Ia; confers resistance to kanamycin in bacteria or G418 (Geneticin®) in eukaryotes
   4540..4597    -  promoter       AmpR promoter (fragment): bla
   4650..5078    -  rep_origin     f1 ori (sequence partly withheld): f1 bacteriophage origin of replication; arrow indicates direction of (+) strand synthesis
   5115..5162    -  terminator     T7 terminator: transcription terminator for bacteriophage T7 RNA polymerase
   5170..5219    -  CDS            SET1 (fragment): solubility-enhancement tag derived from T7 phage gene 10B
   5229..5246    -  CDS            9xHis (fragment): 9xHis affinity tag
   5256..5528    -  CDS            CARD17 (fragment): CAR17_HUMAN - Also known as INCA. Experimental evidence at protein level: Swiss-Prot protein existence level 1. Regulator of procaspase-1/CASP1 activation implicated in the regulation of the proteolytic maturation of pro-IL-1beta/IL1B and its release during inflammation. Inhibits the release of IL1B in response to LPS in monocytes. However, unlike CASP1, do not induce NF-kappa-B activation. From Homo sapiens (Human).
   5574..5843    -  CDS            PYCARD (fragment): ASC_HUMAN - Also known as ASC, CARD5, TMS1 From Homo sapiens (Human).
   5898..6995    -  CDS            MBP: maltose binding protein from E. coli; malE (mutated); This version of the gene does not encode a signal sequence, so MBP will remain in the cytosol.
   7003..11      -  CDS            capTEV™ (fragment) (across the origin): composite tag for in vivo biotinylation, TEV protease cleavage, and 6xHis tagging
