[The description below was written by a language model from this plasmid's Addgene catalogue record and pLannotate feature annotations shown in this document.]
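Description:
ASC-CASP1 Octamer is a bacterial expression plasmid of about 7 kb built on the pDB.His.MBP backbone, a pET-style vector for T7-driven protein production in E. coli. It replicates from a ColE1/pBR322-type origin accompanied by the rop gene and bom site, consistent with its listing as low copy, and is selected with kanamycin through an aminoglycoside phosphotransferase gene. An f1 origin and remnants of a tetracycline resistance gene are also present as backbone carry-over. The plasmid encodes lacI under its own promoter. The repressor acts on a lac operator placed just downstream of the T7 promoter, making expression IPTG-inducible in hosts that supply T7 RNA polymerase.

The expression cassette runs from the T7 promoter, lac operator and T7 gene 10 ribosome binding site into an N-terminal His6-MBP-TEV module, using a cytosolic maltose binding protein that lacks a signal sequence. This is followed by the human ASC (PYCARD) CARD joined through a five-repeat GSS linker to the human caspase-1 CARD, and the unit ends at a T7 terminator. The automated annotation labels the second CARD as a fragment of CARD17/INCA, most likely because that protein closely resembles the CASP1 CARD; the catalogue entry identifies it as CASP1. A short His-tag fragment is also annotated downstream of the insert, but the record does not say whether it is translated. The insert carries W169G in ASC and G20K in CASP1. According to the record, the fusion is intended to express an ASC-CASP1 CARD octamer, in the context of work on inflammasome filament formation. The His and MBP tags allow affinity purification and aid solubility, and TEV cleavage removes them.
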