Addgene plasmid #164032: ASC-CASP1 Octamer
Purpose: Bacterial expression vector encoding a 5GSS-linked ASC(CARD)-CASP1(CARD) construct to express an octamer
Depositing lab: Hao Wu. Depositing organization: Boston Children's Hospital. Publication: Mechanism of filament formation in UPA-promoted CARD8 and NLRP1 inflammasomes. Robert Hollingsworth L, David L, Li Y, Griswold AR, Ruan J, Sharif H, Fontana P, Orth-He EL, Fu TM, Bachovchin DA, Wu H. Nat Commun. 2021 Jan 8;12(1):189. doi: 10.1038/s41467-020-20320-y. PubMed 33420033.
Backbone
  Vector backbone: pDB.His.MBP
  Vector type: Bacterial Expression
Growth in bacteria
  Bacterial resistance: Kanamycin, 50 μg/mL
  Growth temperature: 37°C
  Growth strain: DH5alpha
  Copy number: Low Copy
Gene/Insert
  Gene/Insert name: CASP1, ASC
  Species: H. sapiens (human)
  Mutation: W169G (ASC), G20K (CASP1)
  Entrez Gene: CASP1 (a.k.a. ICE, IL1BC, P45); PYCARD (a.k.a. ASC, CARD5, TMS, TMS-1, TMS1)
  Tag / fusion protein: His6-MBP-TEV (N terminal on insert)
  Cloning method: Restriction Enzyme; 5′ cloning site Unknown (unknown if destroyed)
Terms and licenses: Academic/Nonprofit Terms; Industry Terms: Not Available to Industry
How to cite: ASC-CASP1 Octamer was a gift from Hao Wu (Addgene plasmid # 164032 ; http://n2t.net/addgene:164032 ; RRID:Addgene_164032)
